Addgene plasmid #136112: PROM5_35Sx2
Purpose: Strong promoter that drives expression everywhere in Mp gemmae but much weaker in the notches
Depositing lab: Jim Haseloff. Depositing organization: University of Cambridge. Publication: Systematic tools for reprogramming plant gene expression in a simple model, Marchantia polymorpha. Sauret-Gueto S, Frangedakis E, Silvestri L, Rebmann M, Tomaselli M, Markel K, Delmans M, West A, Patron NJ, Haseloff J. ACS Synth Biol. 2020 Mar 12. doi: 10.1021/acssynbio.9b00511. PubMed 32163700.
Backbone
  Vector backbone: pUAP4
  Vector type: Plant Expression, Synthetic Biology
Growth in bacteria
  Bacterial resistance: Chloramphenicol, 25 μg/mL
  Growth temperature: 37°C
  Growth strain: DH5alpha
  Copy number: High Copy
Gene/Insert
  Gene/Insert name: PROM_35Sx2 (CaMV)
  Mutation: BsaI/ SapI domesticated
  Cloning method: Restriction Enzyme; 5′ cloning site BsaI (destroyed during cloning); 3′ cloning site BsaI (destroyed during cloning)
  Sequencing primers: 5′ n/a
Depositor comments: Please visit https://www.biorxiv.org/content/10.1101/2020.02.29.971002v1 for bioRxiv preprint.
How to cite: PROM5_35Sx2 was a gift from Jim Haseloff (Addgene plasmid # 136112 ; http://n2t.net/addgene:136112 ; RRID:Addgene_136112)
