[The description below was written by a language model from this plasmid's Addgene catalogue record and pLannotate feature annotations shown in this document.]
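Description:
PROM5_35Sx2 is a small (about 2.9 kb) level 0 DNA part plasmid built in the pUAP4 backbone, belonging to a synthetic biology toolkit for engineering gene expression in the liverwort Marchantia polymorpha. It is a storage and assembly vector rather than a finished plant expression construct. It replicates in E. coli from a high-copy ColE1/pUC-type origin and is selected with chloramphenicol through a cat gene driven by its native cat promoter and followed by the lambda t0 terminator. Additional bacterial terminators, including a his operon terminator and a putative terminator on the other side of the part, flank the insert position and presumably insulate it from read-through transcription from the backbone.

The only payload is the enhanced cauliflower mosaic virus 35S promoter, in which the upstream enhancer region is duplicated (35Sx2); in the annotated sequence it spans the numbering origin of the circular record. The part has been "domesticated", meaning that internal BsaI and SapI recognition sites were removed so the sequence is compatible with Type IIS restriction enzyme-based assembly. The BsaI sites used to insert it into the backbone were destroyed during cloning. No coding sequence, reporter, terminator for plant use, or plant selection marker is present, so the promoter must be combined with other parts in higher-level assemblies to form a transcription unit.

According to the record, the promoter is strong and drives expression throughout Marchantia gemmae, but is much weaker in the notches. This makes it useful for broad, high-level transgene expression where strong activity in the notch regions is not required.
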