Features (pLannotate 1.2.2; 7 found; start..end, strand, type, name):
    433..490     +  terminator     his operon terminator: This putative transcriptin terminator from the E. coli his operon has a 2-bp deletion introduced during synthesis. Its efficiency has not been determined.
    685..1273    -  rep_origin     ori: high-copy-number ColE1/pMB1/pBR322/pUC origin of replication
   1456..1550    -  terminator     lambda t0 terminator: transcription terminator from phage lambda
   1574..2230    -  CDS            cat: CAT_ECOLX - Experimental evidence at protein level: Swiss-Prot protein existence level 1. This enzyme is an effector of chloramphenicol resistance in bacteria. From Escherichia coli. This protein is used as a marker in many commonly used cloning vectors, such as pACYC184.
   2231..2328    -  promoter       cat promoter: promoter of the E. coli cat gene encoding chloramphenicol acetyltransferase
   2414..2457    -  terminator     bacterial terminator: putative bacterial transcription terminator
   2567..376     +  promoter       CaMV 35S promoter (enhanced) (across the origin): cauliflower mosaic virus 35S promoter with a duplicated enhancer region
>Addgene plasmid #136112 | PROM5_35Sx2 | addgene full sequence | sequence record 275130 | Addgene NGS Result
AGTCTCAGAAGACCAAAGGGCTATTGAGACTTTTCAACAAAGGGTAATATCGGGAAACCTCCTCGGATTC
CATTGCCCAGCTATCTGTCACTTCATCAAAAGGACAGTAGAAAAGGAAGGTGGCACCTACAAATGCCATC
ATTGCGATAAAGGAAAGGCTATCGTTCAAGATGCCTCTGCCGACAGTGGTCCCAAAGATGGACCCCCACC
CACGAGGAGCATCGTGGAAAAAGAAGACGTTCCAACCACGTCTTCAAAGCAAGTGGATTGATGTGATATC
TCCACTGACGTAAGGGATGACGCACAATCCCACTATCCTTCGCAAGACCCTTCCTCTATATAAGGAAGTT
CATTTCATTTGGAGAGGACACGCTGAAATCACCAGTCTCTCTCTACAAATCTATCTCTCTCGAGCAATGT
GAGACCCTGCAGTCCGGCAAAAAAGGGCAAGGTGTCACCACCCTGCCCTTTTTCTTTAAAACCGAAAAGA
TTACTTCGCGTTATGCAGGCTTCCTCGCTCACTGACTCGCTGCGCTCGGTCGTTCGGCTGCGGCGAGCGG
TATCAGCTCACTCAAAGGCGGTAATACGGTTATCCACAGAATCAGGGGATAACGCAGGAAAGAACATGTG
AGCAAAAGGCCAGCAAAAGGCCAGGAACCGTAAAAAGGCCGCGTTGCTGGCGTTTTTCCACAGGCTCCGC
CCCCCTGACGAGCATCACAAAAATCGACGCTCAAGTCAGAGGTGGCGAAACCCGACAGGACTATAAAGAT
ACCAGGCGTTTCCCCCTGGAAGCTCCCTCGTGCGCTCTCCTGTTCCGACCCTGCCGCTTACCGGATACCT
GTCCGCCTTTCTCCCTTCGGGAAGCGTGGCGCTTTCTCATAGCTCACGCTGTAGGTATCTCAGTTCGGTG
TAGGTCGTTCGCTCCAAGCTGGGCTGTGTGCACGAACCCCCCGTTCAGCCCGACCGCTGCGCCTTATCCG
GTAACTATCGTCTTGAGTCCAACCCGGTAAGACACGACTTATCGCCACTGGCAGCAGCCACTGGTAACAG
GATTAGCAGAGCGAGGTATGTAGGCGGTGCTACAGAGTTCTTGAAGTGGTGGCCTAACTACGGCTACACT
AGAAGAACAGTATTTGGTATCTGCGCTCTGCTGAAGCCAGTTACCTTCGGAAAAAGAGTTGGTAGCTCTT
GATCCGGCAAACAAACCACCGCTGGTAGCGGTGGTTTTTTTGTTTGCAAGCAGCAGATTACGCGCAGAAA
AAAAGGATCTCAAGAAGATCCTTTGATCTTTTCTACGGGGTCTGACGCTCAGTGGAACGAAAACTCACGT
TAAGGGATTTTGGTCATGAGATTATCAAAAAGGATCTTCACCTAGATCCTTTTAAATTAAAAATGAAGTT
TTAAATCAATCTAAAGTATATATGAGTAAACTTGGTCTGACAGCTCGAGGCTTGGATTCTCACCAATAAA
AAACGCCCGGCGGCAACCGAGCGTTCTGAACAAATCCAGATGGAGTTCTGAGGTCATTACTGGATCTATC
AACAGGAGTCCAAGCGAGCTCGATATCAAATTACGCCCCGCCCTGCCACTCATCGCAGTACTGTTGTAAT
TCATTAAGCATTCTGCCGACATGGAAGCCATCACAAACGGCATGATGAACCTGAATCGCCAGCGGCATCA
GCACCTTGTCGCCTTGCGTATAATATTTGCCCATGGTGAAAACGGGGGCGAAGAAGTTGTCCATATTGGC
CACGTTTAAATCAAAACTGGTGAAACTCACCCAGGGATTGGCTGAGACGAAAAACATATTCTCAATAAAC
CCTTTAGGGAAATAGGCCAGGTTTTCACCGTAACACGCCACATCTTGCGAATATATGTGTAGAAACTGCC
GGAAATCGTCGTGGTATTCACTCCAGAGCGATGAAAACGTTTCAGTTTGCTCATGGAAAACGGTGTAACA
AGGGTGAACACTATCCCATATCACCAGCTCACCGTCTTTCATTGCCATACGAAATTCCGGATGAGCATTC
ATCAGGCGGGCAAGAATGTGAATAAAGGCCGGATAAAACTTGTGCTTATTTTTCTTTACGGTCTTTAAAA
AGGCCGTAATATCCAGCTGAACGGTCTGGTTATAGGTACATTGAGCAACTGACTGAAATGCCTCAAAATG
TTCTTTACGATGCCATTGGGATATATCAACGGTGGTATATCCAGTGATTTTTTTCTCCATTTTAGCTTCC
TTAGCTCCTGAAAATCTCGATAACTCAAAAAATACGCCCGGTAGTGATCTTATTTCATTATGGTGAAAGT
TGGAACCTCTTACGTGCCCGATCAACTCGAGTGCCACCTGACGTCTAAGAAACCATTATTATCATGACAT
TAACCTATAAAAATAGGCGTATCACGAGGCAGAATTTCAGATAAAAAAAATCCTTAGCTTTCGCTAAGGA
TGATTTCTGGAATTCGGTCTCTGGAGGCTAGAGCAGCTTGCCAACATGGTGGAGCACGACACTCTCGTCT
ACTCCAAGAATATCAAAGATACAGTCTCAGAAGACCAAAGGGCTATTGAGACTTTTCAACAAAGGGTAAT
ATCGGGAAACCTCCTCGGATTCCATTGCCCAGCTATCTGTCACTTCATCAAAAGGACAGTAGAAAAGGAA
GGTGGCACCTACAAATGCCATCATTGCGATAAAGGAAAGGCTATCGTTCAAGATGCCTCTGCCGACAGTG
GTCCCAAAGATGGACCCCCACCCACGAGGAGCATCGTGGAAAAAGAAGACGTTCCAACCACGTCTTCAAA
GCAAGTGGATTGATGTGAACATGGTGGAGCACGACACTCTCGTCTACTCCAAGAATATCAAAGATAC
